>Addgene plasmid #89507 | pBW755_pCAG-pDest-U5-UX | depositor full sequence | sequence record 173388 | pBW755_pCAG-pDest-U5-UX sequence 4899 bps
TTACCAATGCTTAATCAGTGAGGCACCTATCTCAGCGATCTGTCTATTTCGTTCATCCATAGTTGCCTGA
CTCCCCGTCGTGTAGATAACTACGATACGGGAGGGCTTACCATCTGGCCCCAGTGCTGCAATGATACCGC
GAGACCCACGCTCACCGGCTCCAGATTTATCAGCAATAAACCAGCCAGCCGGAAGGGCCGAGCGCAGAAG
TGGTCCTGCAACTTTATCCGCCTCCATCCAGTCTATTAATTGTTGCCGGGAAGCTAGAGTAAGTAGTTCG
CCAGTTAATAGTTTGCGCAACGTTGTTGCCATTGCTACAGGCATCGTGGTGTCACGCTCGTCGTTTGGTA
TGGCTTCATTCAGCTCCGGTTCCCAACGATCAAGGCGAGTTACATGATCCCCCATGTTGTGCAAAAAAGC
GGTTAGCTCCTTCGGTCCTCCGATCGTTGTCAGAAGTAAGTTGGCCGCAGTGTTATCACTCATGGTTATG
GCAGCACTGCATAATTCTCTTACTGTCATGCCATCCGTAAGATGCTTTTCTGTGACTGGTGAGTACTCAA
CCAAGTCATTCTGAGAATAGTGTATGCGGCGACCGAGTTGCTCTTGCCCGGCGTCAATACGGGATAATAC
CGCGCCACATAGCAGAACTTTAAAAGTGCTCATCATTGGAAAACGTTCTTCGGGGCGAAAACTCTCAAGG
ATCTTACCGCTGTTGAGATCCAGTTCGATGTAACCCACTCGTGCACCCAACTGATCTTCAGCATCTTTTA
CTTTCACCAGCGTTTCTGGGTGAGCAAAAACAGGAAGGCAAAATGCCGCAAAAAAGGGAATAAGGGCGAC
ACGGAAATGTTGAATACTCATACTCTTCCTTTTTCAATATTATTGAAGCATTTATCAGGGTTATTGTCTC
ATGAGCGGATACATATTTGAATGTATTTAGAAAAATAAACAAATAGGGGTTCCGCGCACATTTCCCCGAA
AAGTGCCACCTGGGTCGACATTGATTATTGACTAGTTATTAATAGTAATCAATTACGGGGTCATTAGTTC
ATAGCCCATATATGGAGTTCCGCGTTACATAACTTACGGTAAATGGCCCGCCTGGCTGACCGCCCAACGA
CCCCCGCCCATTGACGTCAATAATGACGTATGTTCCCATAGTAACGCCAATAGGGACTTTCCATTGACGT
CAATGGGTGGAGTATTTACGGTAAACTGCCCACTTGGCAGTACATCAAGTGTATCATATGCCAAGTACGC
CCCCTATTGACGTCAATGACGGTAAATGGCCCGCCTGGCATTATGCCCAGTACATGACCTTATGGGACTT
TCCTACTTGGCAGTACATCTACGTATTAGTCATCGCTATTACCATGGTCGAGGTGAGCCCCACGTTCTGC
TTCACTCTCCCCATCTCCCCCCCCTCCCCACCCCCAATTTTGTATTTATTTATTTTTTAATTATTTTGTG
CAGCGATGGGGGCGGGGGGGGGGGGGGCGCGCGCCAGGCGGGGCGGGGCGGGGCGAGGGGCGGGGCGGGG
CGAGGCGGAAAGGTGCGGCGGCAGCCAATCAGAGCGGCGCGCTCCGAAAGTTTCCTTTTATGGCGAGGCG
GCGGCGGCGGCGGCCCTATAAAAAGCGAAGCGCGCGGCGGGCGGGAGTCGCTGCGTTGCCTTCGCCCCGT
GCCCCGCTCCGCGCCGCCTCGCGCCGCCCGCCCCGGCTCTGACTGACCGCGTTACTCCCACAGGTGAGCG
GGCGGGACGGCCCTTCTCCTCCGGGCTGTAATTAGCGCTTGGTTTAATGACGGCTCGTTTCTTTTCTGTG
GCTGCGTGAAAGCCTTAAAGGGCTCCGGGAGGGCCCTTTGTGCGGGGGGGAGCGGCTCGGGGGGTGCGTG
CGTGTGTGTGTGCGTGGGGAGCGCCGCGTGCGGCTCCGCGCTGCCCGGCGGCTGTGAGCGCTGCGGGCGC
GGCGCGGGGCTTTGTGCGCTCCGCAGTGTGCGCGAGGGGAGCGCGGCCGGGGGCGGTGCCCCGCGGTGCG
GGGGGGGCTGCGAGGGGAACAAAGGCTGCGTGCGGGGTGTGTGCGTGGGGGGGTGAGCAGGGGGTGTGGG
CGCGGCGGTCGGGCTGTAACCCCCCCCTGCACCCCCCTCCCCGAGTTGCTGAGCACGGCCCGGCTTCGGG
TGCGGGGCTCCGTACGGGGCGTGGCGCGGGGCTCGCCGTGCCGGGCGGGGGGTGGCGGCAGGTGGGGGTG
CCGGGCGGGGCGGGGCCGCCTCGGGCCGGGGAGGGCTCGGGGGAGGGGCGCGGCGGCCCCCGGAGCGCCG
GCGGCTGTCGAGGCGCGGCGAGCCGCAGCCATTGCCTTTTATGGTAATCGTGCGAGAGGGCGCAGGGACT
TCCTTTGTCCCAAATCTGTGCGGAGCCGAAATCTGGGAGGCGCCGCCGCACCCCCTCTAGCGGGCGCGGG
GCGAAGCGGTGCGGCGCCGGCAGGAAGGAAATGGGCGGGGAGGGCCTTCGTGCGTCGCCGCGCCGCCGTC
CCCTTCTCCCTCTCCAGCCTCGGGGCTGTCCGCGGGGGGACGGCTGCCTTCGGGGGGGACGGGGCAGGGC
GGGGTTCGGCTTCTGGCGTGTGACCGGCGGCTCTAGAGCCTCTGCTAACCATGTTCATGCCTTCTTCTTT
TTCCTACAGCTCCTGGGCAACGTGCTGGTTATTGTGCTGTCTCATCATTTTGGCAAAGAATTGATTAATT
CGAGCGAAGGCGCGCCGAGCCAACTCCCTTTACAACCTCACTCAAGTCCGTTAGAGGCGGCCGCAAGTCT
ACGAATTCCCAGGATACATAGATTACCACAACTCCGAGCCCTTCCACCGCTAGCGCACTCCTCAGGTGCA
GGCTGCCTATCAGAAGGTGGTGGCTGGTGTGGCCAATGCCCTGGCTCACAAATACCACTGAGATCTTTTT
CCCTCTGCCAAAAATTATGGGGACATCATGAAGCCCCTTGAGCATCTGACTTCTGGCTAATAAAGGAAAT
TTATTTTCATTGCAATAGTGTGTTGGAATTTTTTGTGTCTCTCACTCGGAAGGACATATGGGAGGGCAAA
TCATTTAAAACATCAGAATGAGTATTTGGTTTAGAGTTTGGCAACATATGCCCATATGCTGGCTGCCATG
AACAAAGGTTGGCTATAAAGAGGTCATCAGTATATGAAACAGCCCCCTGCTGTCCATTCCTTATTCCATA
GAAAAGCCTTGACTTGAGGTTAGATTTTTTTTATATTTTGTTTTGTGTTATTTTTTTCTTTAACATCCCT
AAAATTTTCCTTACATGTTTTACTAGCCAGATTTTTCCTCCTCTCCTGACTACTCCCAGTCATAGCTGTC
CCTCTTCTCTTATGGAGATCCCTCGACCTGCAGCCCAAGCTTGGCGTAATCATGGTCATAGCTGTTTCCT
GTGTGAAATTGTTATCCGCTCACAATTCCACACAACATACGAGCCGGAAGCATAAAGTGTAAAGCCTGGG
GTGCCTAATGAGTGAGCTAACTCACATTAATTGCGTTGCGCTCACTGCCCGCTTTCCAGTCGGGAAACCT
GTCGTGCCAGCGGATCCGCATCTCAATTAGTCAGCAACCATAGTCCCGCCCCTAACTCCGCCCAGTTCCG
CCCATTCTCCGCCCCATGGCTGACTAATTTTTTTTATTTATGCAGAGGCCGAGGCCGCCTCGGCCTCTGA
GCTATTCCAGAAGTAGTGAGGAGGCTTTTTTGGAGGCCTAGGCTTTTGCAAAAAGCTAACTTGTTTATTG
CAGCTTATAATGGTTACAAATAAAGCAATAGCATCACAAATTTCACAAATAAAGCATTTTTTTCACTGCA
TTCTAGTTGTGGTTTGTCCAAACTCATCAATGTATCTTATCATGTCTGGATCCGCTGCATTAATGAATCG
GCCAACGCGCGGGGAGAGGCGGTTTGCGTATTGGGCGCTCTTCCGCTTCCTCGCTCACTGACTCGCTGCG
CTCGGTCGTTCGGCTGCGGCGAGCGGTATCAGCTCACTCAAAGGCGGTAATACGGTTATCCACAGAATCA
GGGGATAACGCAGGAAAGAACATGTGAGCAAAAGGCCAGCAAAAGGCCAGGAACCGTAAAAAGGCCGCGT
TGCTGGCGTTTTTCCATAGGCTCCGCCCCCCTGACGAGCATCACAAAAATCGACGCTCAAGTCAGAGGTG
GCGAAACCCGACAGGACTATAAAGATACCAGGCGTTTCCCCCTGGAAGCTCCCTCGTGCGCTCTCCTGTT
CCGACCCTGCCGCTTACCGGATACCTGTCCGCCTTTCTCCCTTCGGGAAGCGTGGCGCTTTCTCATAGCT
CACGCTGTAGGTATCTCAGTTCGGTGTAGGTCGTTCGCTCCAAGCTGGGCTGTGTGCACGAACCCCCCGT
TCAGCCCGACCGCTGCGCCTTATCCGGTAACTATCGTCTTGAGTCCAACCCGGTAAGACACGACTTATCG
CCACTGGCAGCAGCCACTGGTAACAGGATTAGCAGAGCGAGGTATGTAGGCGGTGCTACAGAGTTCTTGA
AGTGGTGGCCTAACTACGGCTACACTAGAAGAACAGTATTTGGTATCTGCGCTCTGCTGAAGCCAGTTAC
CTTCGGAAAAAGAGTTGGTAGCTCTTGATCCGGCAAACAAACCACCGCTGGTAGCGGTGGTTTTTTTGTT
TGCAAGCAGCAGATTACGCGCAGAAAAAAAGGATCTCAAGAAGATCCTTTGATCTTTTCTACGGGGTCTG
ACGCTCAGTGGAACGAAAACTCACGTTAAGGGATTTTGGTCATGAGATTATCAAAAAGGATCTTCACCTA
GATCCTTTTAAATTAAAAATGAAGTTTTAAATCAATCTAAAGTATATATGAGTAAACTTGGTCTGACAG
Features (pLannotate 1.2.2; 16 found; start..end, strand, type, name):
      1..861     -  CDS            AmpR: β-lactamase; bla; confers resistance to ampicillin, carbenicillin, and related antibiotics
    862..966     -  promoter       AmpR promoter: bla
    997..1376    +  enhancer       CMV enhancer: human cytomegalovirus immediate early enhancer
   1378..1653    +  promoter       chicken β-actin promoter: No description available
   1654..2669    +  intron         chimeric intron: chimera between introns from chicken β-actin and rabbit β-globin
   2857..2928    +  CDS            HBB (fragment): HBB_PONPY - Experimental evidence at transcript level: Swiss-Prot protein existence level 2. Involved in oxygen transport from the lung to the various peripheral tissues. From Pongo pygmaeus (Bornean orangutan).
   2999..3054    +  polyA_signal   β-globin poly(A) signal: rabbit β-globin polyadenylation signal (Gil and Proudfoot, 1987)
   3439..3455    -  protein_bind   lac operator: The lac repressor binds to the lac operator to inhibit transcription in E. coli. This inhibition can be relieved by adding lactose or isopropyl-β-D-thiogalactopyranoside (IPTG). lac repressor encoded by lacI
   3463..3493    -  promoter       lac promoter: promoter for the E. coli lac operon
   3508..3529    -  protein_bind   CAP binding site: CAP binding activates transcription in the presence of cAMP. E. coli catabolite activator protein
   3542..3581    -  CDS            lacI (fragment): lac repressor; lacI; The lac repressor binds to the lac operator to inhibit transcription in E. coli. This inhibition can be relieved by adding lactose or isopropyl-β-D-thiogalactopyranoside (IPTG).
   3588..3610    +  promoter       SV40 promoter (fragment): SV40 enhancer and early promoter
   3614..3748    +  rep_origin     SV40 ori: SV40 origin of replication
   3768..3902    +  polyA_signal   SV40 poly(A) signal: SV40 polyadenylation signal
   3904..3958    -  CDS            lacI (fragment): lac repressor; lacI; The lac repressor binds to the lac operator to inhibit transcription in E. coli. This inhibition can be relieved by adding lactose or isopropyl-β-D-thiogalactopyranoside (IPTG).
   4141..4729    -  rep_origin     ori: high-copy-number ColE1/pMB1/pBR322/pUC origin of replication
