[The description below was written by a language model from this plasmid's Addgene catalogue record and pLannotate feature annotations shown in this document.]
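Description:
pBW755_pCAG-pDest-U5-UX is an empty mammalian expression backbone of 4,899 bp derived from pCAGGS. It is catalogued as a destination vector for synthetic biology work and was deposited alongside a study on building multi-input, multi-output genetic circuits in mammalian cells. It is propagated in E. coli as a high-copy plasmid using a ColE1/pUC-type origin, with selection on ampicillin through the β-lactamase gene and its native promoter.

The expression unit is the composite CAG promoter, made up of the human cytomegalovirus immediate-early enhancer, the chicken β-actin promoter and a chimeric chicken β-actin/rabbit β-globin intron, which together give strong, broadly active transcription in mammalian cells. Downstream, after a short unannotated gap where cargo would be placed, lie a β-globin-derived segment (annotated as a short HBB fragment, most likely residual rabbit β-globin exon sequence typical of pCAGGS) and the rabbit β-globin polyadenylation signal. No coding insert, tag or reporter is annotated, consistent with the empty-backbone designation. The "U5-UX" in the name presumably refers to the flanking sequences that define where assembled parts are inserted, but the record does not define these terms, annotate them in the feature table or state the cloning method.

The remaining features are carry-over backbone elements: a lac promoter/operator with CAP binding site, small lacI fragments, an SV40 promoter fragment, an SV40 origin that could permit episomal replication in cells expressing large T antigen, and an SV40 poly(A) signal. No mammalian selection marker is annotated, so the vector is best suited to transient transfection of CAG-driven circuit components.
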