Addgene plasmid #89507: pBW755_pCAG-pDest-U5-UX
Purpose: (Empty Backbone) pCAG destination vector (U5-UX)
Depositing lab: Wilson Wong. Depositing organization: Boston University Main Campus. Publication: Large-scale design of robust genetic circuits with multiple inputs and outputs for mammalian cells. Weinberg BH, Pham NT, Caraballo LD, Lozanoski T, Engel A, Bhatia S, Wong WW. Nat Biotechnol. 2017 Mar 27. doi: 10.1038/nbt.3805. PubMed 28346402.
Backbone
  Vector backbone: pCAGGS
  Vector type: Mammalian Expression, Synthetic Biology
Growth in bacteria
  Bacterial resistance: Ampicillin, 100 μg/mL
  Growth temperature: 37°C
  Growth strain: NEB Stable
  Copy number: High Copy
Terms and licenses: Academic/Nonprofit Terms; Industry Terms: Not Available to Industry
How to cite: pBW755_pCAG-pDest-U5-UX was a gift from Wilson Wong (Addgene plasmid # 89507 ; http://n2t.net/addgene:89507 ; RRID:Addgene_89507)
