>Addgene plasmid #89507 | pBW755_pCAG-pDest-U5-UX | addgene partial sequence | sequence record 177040 | Addgene Partial NGS Result
TGCACCCCCCTCCCCGAGTTGCTGAGCACGGCCCGGCTTCGGGTGCGGGGCTCCGTACGGGGCGTGGCGC
GGGGCTCGCCGTGCCGGGCGGGGGGTGGCGGCAGGTGGGGGTGCCGGGCGGGGCGGGGCCGCCTCGGGCC
GGGGAGGGCTCGGGGGAGGGGCGCGGCGGCCCCCGGAGCGCCGGCGGCTGTCGAGGCGCGGCGAGCCGCA
GCCATTGCCTTTTATGGTAATCGTGCGAGAGGGCGCAGGGACTTCCTTTGTCCCAAATCTGTGCGGAGCC
GAAATCTGGGAGGCGCCGCCGCACCCCCTCTAGCGGGCGCGGGGCGAAGCGGTGCGGCGCCGGCAGGAAG
GAAATGGGCGGGGAGGGCCTTCGTGCGTCGCCGCGCCGCCGTCCCCTTCTCCCTCTCCAGCCTCGGGGCT
GTCCGCGGGGGGACGGCTGCCTTCGGGGGGGACGGGGCAGGGCGGGGTTCGGCTTCTGGCGTGTGACCGG
CGGCTCTAGAGCCTCTGCTAACCATGTTCATGCCTTCTTCTTTTTCCTACAGCTCCTGGGCAACGTGCTG
GTTATTGTGCTGTCTCATCATTTTGGCAAAGAATTGATTAATTCGAGCGAAGGCGCGCCGAGCCAACTCC
CTTTACAACCTCACTCAAGTCCGTTAGAGGCGGCCGCAAGTCTACGAATTCCCAGGATACATAGATTACC
ACAACTCCGAGCCCTTCCACCGCTAGCGCACTCCTCAGGTGCAGGCTGCCTATCAGAAGGTGGTGGCTGG
TGTGGCCAATGCCCTGGCTCACAAATACCACTGAGATCTTTTTCCCTCTGCCAAAAATTATGGGGACATC
ATGAAGCCCCTTGAGCATCTGACTTCTGGCTAATAAAGGAAATTTATTTTCATTGCAATAGTGTGTTGGA
ATTTTTTGTGTCTCTCACTCGGAAGGACATATGGGAGGGCAAATCATTTAAAACATCAGAATGAGTATTT
GGTTTAGAGTTTGGCAACATATGCCCATATGCTGGCTGCCATGAACAAAGGTTGGCTATAAAGAGGTCAT
CAGTATATGAAACAGCCCCCTGCTGTCCATTCCTTATTCCATAGAAAAGCCTTGACTTGAGGTTAGATTT
TTTTTATATTTTGTTTTGTGTTATTTTTTTCTTTAACATCCCTAAAATTTTCCTTACATGTTTTACTAGC
CAGATTTTTCCTCCTCTCCTGACTACTCCCAGTCATAGCTGTCCCTCTTCTCTTATGGAGATCCCTCGAC
CTGCAGCCCAAGCTTGGCGTAATCATGGTCATAGCTGTTTCCTGTGTGAAATTGTTATCCGCTCACAATT
CCACACAACATACGAGCCGGAAGCATAAAGTGTAAAGCCTGGGGTGCCTAATGAGTGAGCTAACTCACAT
TAATTGCGTTGCGCTCACTGCCCGCTTTCCAGTCGGGAAACCTGTCGTGCCAGCGGATCCGCATCTCAAT
TAGTCAGCAACCATAGTCCCGCCCCTAACTCCGCCCAGTTCCGCCCATTCTCCGCCCCATGGCTGACTAA
TTTTTTTTATTTATGCAGAGGCCGAGGCCGCCTCGGCCTCTGAGCTATTCCAGAAGTAGTGAGGAGGCTT
TTTTGGAGGCCTAGGCTTTTGCAAAAAGCTAACTTGTTTATTGCAGCTTATAATGGTTACAAATAAAGCA
ATAGCATCACAAATTTCACAAATAAAGCATTTTTTTCACTGCATTCTAGTTGTGGTTTGTCCAAACTCAT
CAATGTATCTTATCATGTCTGGATCCGCTGCATTAATGAATCGGCCAACGCGCGGGGAGAGGCGGTTTGC
GTATTGGGCGCTCTTCCGCTTCCTCGCTCACTGACTCGCTGCGCTCGGTCGTTCGGCTGCGGCGAGCGGT
ATCAGCTCACTCAAAGGCGGTAATACGGTTATCCACAGAATCAGGGGATAACGCAGGAAAGAACATGTGA
GCAAAAGGCCAGCAAAAGGCCAGGAACCGTAAAAAGGCCGCGTTGCTGGCGTTTTTCCATAGGCTCCGCC
CCCCTGACGAGCATCACAAAAATCGACGCTCAAGTCAGAGGTGGCGAAACCCGACAGGACTATAAAGATA
CCAGGCGTTTCCCCCTGGAAGCTCCCTCGTGCGCTCTCCTGTTCCGACCCTGCCGCTTACCGGATACCTG
TCCGCCTTTCTCCCTTCGGGAAGCGTGGCGCTTTCTCATAGCTCACGCTGTAGGTATCTCAGTTCGGTGT
AGGTCGTTCGCTCCAAGCTGGGCTGTGTGCACGAACCCCCCGTTCAGCCCGACCGCTGCGCCTTATCCGG
TAACTATCGTCTTGAGTCCAACCCGGTAAGACACGACTTATCGCCACTGGCAGCAGCCACTGGTAACAGG
ATTAGCAGAGCGAGGTATGTAGGCGGTGCTACAGAGTTCTTGAAGTGGTGGCCTAACTACGGCTACACTA
GAAGAACAGTATTTGGTATCTGCGCTCTGCTGAAGCCAGTTACCTTCGGAAAAAGAGTTGGTAGCTCTTG
ATCCGGCAAACAAACCACCGCTGGTAGCGGTGGTTTTTTTGTTTGCAAGCAGCAGATTACGCGCAGAAAA
AAAGGATCTCAAGAAGATCCTTTGATCTTTTCTACGGGGTCTGACGCTCAGTGGAACGAAAACTCACGTT
AAGGGATTTTGGTCATGAGATTATCAAAAAGGATCTTCACCTAGATCCTTTTAAATTAAAAATGAAGTTT
TAAATCAATCTAAAGTATATATGAGTAAACTTGGTCTGACAGTTACCAATGCTTAATCAGTGAGGCACCT
ATCTCAGCGATCTGTCTATTTCGTTCATCCATAGTTGCCTGACTCCCCGTCGTGTAGATAACTACGATAC
GGGAGGGCTTACCATCTGGCCCCAGTGCTGCAATGATACCGCGAGACCCACGCTCACCGGCTCCAGATTT
ATCAGCAATAAACCAGCCAGCCGGAAGGGCCGAGCGCAGAAGTGGTCCTGCAACTTTATCCGCCTCCATC
CAGTCTATTAATTGTTGCCGGGAAGCTAGAGTAAGTAGTTCGCCAGTTAATAGTTTGCGCAACGTTGTTG
CCATTGCTACAGGCATCGTGGTGTCACGCTCGTCGTTTGGTATGGCTTCATTCAGCTCCGGTTCCCAACG
ATCAAGGCGAGTTACATGATCCCCCATGTTGTGCAAAAAAGCGGTTAGCTCCTTCGGTCCTCCGATCGTT
GTCAGAAGTAAGTTGGCCGCAGTGTTATCACTCATGGTTATGGCAGCACTGCATAATTCTCTTACTGTCA
TGCCATCCGTAAGATGCTTTTCTGTGACTGGTGAGTACTCAACCAAGTCATTCTGAGAATAGTGTATGCG
GCGACCGAGTTGCTCTTGCCCGGCGTCAATACGGGATAATACCGCGCCACATAGCAGAACTTTAAAAGTG
CTCATCATTGGAAAACGTTCTTCGGGGCGAAAACTCTCAAGGATCTTACCGCTGTTGAGATCCAGTTCGA
TGTAACCCACTCGTGCACCCAACTGATCTTCAGCATCTTTTACTTTCACCAGCGTTTCTGGGTGAGCAAA
AACAGGAAGGCAAAATGCCGCAAAAAAGGGAATAAGGGCGACACGGAAATGTTGAATACTCATACTCTTC
CTTTTTCAATATTATTGAAGCATTTATCAGGGTTATTGTCTCATGAGCGGATACATATTTGAATGTATTT
AGAAAAATAAACAAATAGGGGTTCCGCGCACATTTCCCCGAAAAGTGCCACCTGGGTCGACATTGATTAT
TGACTAGTTATTAATAGTAATCAATTACGGGGTCATTAGTTCATAGCCCATATATGGAGTTCCGCGTTAC
ATAACTTACGGTAAATGGCCCGCCTGGCTGACCGCCCAACGACCCCCGCCCATTGACGTCAATAATGACG
TATGTTCCCATAGTAACGCCAATAGGGACTTTCCATTGACGTCAATGGGTGGAGTATTTACGGTAAACTG
CCCACTTGGCAGTACATCAAGTGTATCATATGCCAAGTACGCCCCCTATTGACGTCAATGACGGTAAATG
GCCCGCCTGGCATTATGCCCAGTACATGACCTTATGGGACTTTCCTACTTGGCAGTACATCTACGTATTA
GTCATCGCTATTACCATGGTCGAGGTGAGCCCCACGTTCTGCTTCACTCTCCCCATCTCCCCCCCCTCCC
CACCCCCAATTTTGTATTTATTTATTTTTTAATTATTTTGTGCAGCGATGGGGGCGGGGGGGGGGGG
